>Addgene plasmid #90566 | CBX1 A3.5 gRNA | addgene full sequence | sequence record 183425 | Addgene NGS Result
CGCCTCTCCCCGCGCGTTGGCCGATTCATTAATGCAGCTGGCACGACAGGTTTCCCGACTGGAAAGCGGG
CAGTGAGCGCAACGCAATTAATGTGAGTTAGCTCACTCATTAGGCACCCCAGGCTTTACACTTTATGCTT
CCGGCTCGTATGTTGTGTGGAATTGTGAGCGGATAACAATTTCACACAGGAAACAGCTATGACCATGATT
ACGCCAAGCGCGCAATTAACCCTCACTAAAGGGAACAAAAGCTGGAGCTGCAAGCTTAATGTAGTCTTAT
GCAATACTCTTGTAGTCTTGCAACATGGTAACGATGAGTTAGCAACATGCCTTACAAGGAGAGAAAAAGC
ACCGTGCATGCCGATTGGTGGAAGTAAGGTGGTACGATCGTGCCTTATTAGGAAGGCAACAGACGGGTCT
GACATGGATTGGACGAACCACTGAATTGCCGCATTGCAGAGATATTGTATTTAAGTGCCTAGCTCGATAC
ATAAACGGGTCTCTCTGGTTAGACCAGATCTGAGCCTGGGAGCTCTCTGGCTAACTAGGGAACCCACTGC
TTAAGCCTCAATAAAGCTTGCCTTGAGTGCTTCAAGTAGTGTGTGCCCGTCTGTTGTGTGACTCTGGTAA
CTAGAGATCCCTCAGACCCTTTTAGTCAGTGTGGAAAATCTCTAGCAGTGGCGCCCGAACAGGGACTTGA
AAGCGAAAGGGAAACCAGAGGAGCTCTCTCGACGCAGGACTCGGCTTGCTGAAGCGCGCACGGCAAGAGG
CGAGGGGCGGCGACTGGTGAGTACGCCAAAAATTTTGACTAGCGGAGGCTAGAAGGAGAGAGATGGGTGC
GAGAGCGTCAGTATTAAGCGGGGGAGAATTAGATCGCGATGGGAAAAAATTCGGTTAAGGCCAGGGGGAA
AGAAAAAATATAAATTAAAACATATAGTATGGGCAAGCAGGGAGCTAGAACGATTCGCAGTTAATCCTGG
CCTGTTAGAAACATCAGAAGGCTGTAGACAAATACTGGGACAGCTACAACCATCCCTTCAGACAGGATCA
GAAGAACTTAGATCATTATATAATACAGTAGCAACCCTCTATTGTGTGCATCAAAGGATAGAGATAAAAG
ACACCAAGGAAGCTTTAGACAAGATAGAGGAAGAGCAAAACAAAAGTAAGACCACCGCACAGCAAGCGGC
CGCTGATCTTCAGACCTGGAGGAGGAGATATGAGGGACAATTGGAGAAGTGAATTATATAAATATAAAGT
AGTAAAAATTGAACCATTAGGAGTAGCACCCACCAAGGCAAAGAGAAGAGTGGTGCAGAGAGAAAAAAGA
GCAGTGGGAATAGGAGCTTTGTTCCTTGGGTTCTTGGGAGCAGCAGGAAGCACTATGGGCGCAGCGTCAA
TGACGCTGACGGTACAGGCCAGACAATTATTGTCTGGTATAGTGCAGCAGCAGAACAATTTGCTGAGGGC
TATTGAGGCGCAACAGCATCTGTTGCAACTCACAGTCTGGGGCATCAAGCAGCTCCAGGCAAGAATCCTG
GCTGTGGAAAGATACCTAAAGGATCAACAGCTCCTGGGGATTTGGGGTTGCTCTGGAAAACTCATTTGCA
CCACTGCTGTGCCTTGGAATGCTAGTTGGAGTAATAAATCTCTGGAACAGATTTGGAATCACACGACCTG
GATGGAGTGGGACAGAGAAATTAACAATTACACAAGCTTAATACACTCCTTAATTGAAGAATCGCAAAAC
CAGCAAGAAAAGAATGAACAAGAATTATTGGAATTAGATAAATGGGCAAGTTTGTGGAATTGGTTTAACA
TAACAAATTGGCTGTGGTATATAAAATTATTCATAATGATAGTAGGAGGCTTGGTAGGTTTAAGAATAGT
TTTTGCTGTACTTTCTATAGTGAATAGAGTTAGGCAGGGATATTCACCATTATCGTTTCAGACCCACCTC
CCAACCCCGAGGGGACCCAGAGAGGGCCTATTTCCCATGATTCCTTCATATTTGCATATACGATACAAGG
CTGTTAGAGAGATAATTAGAATTAATTTGACTGTAAACACAAAGATATTAGTACAAAATACGTGACGTAG
AAAGTAATAATTTCTTGGGTAGTTTGCAGTTTTAAAATTATGTTTTAAAATGGACTATCATATGCTTACC
GTAACTTGAAAGTATTTCGATTTCTTGGCTTTATATATCTTGTGGAAAGGACGAAACACCGAAAAGTTCT
CGACCGTCGAGGTTTAAGAGCTATGCTGGAAACAGCATAGCAAGTTTAAATAAGGCTAGTCCGTTATCAA
CTTGAAAAAGTGGCACCGAGTCGGTGCTTTTTTTGAATTCTAGATCTTGAGACAAATGGCAGTATTCATC
CACAATTTTAAAAGAAAAGGGGGGATTGGGGGGTACAGTGCAGGGGAAAGAATAGTAGACATAATAGCAA
CAGACATACAAACTAAAGAATTACAAAAACAAATTACAAAAATTCAAAATTTTCGGGTTTATTACAGGGA
CAGCAGAGATCCACTTTGGCGCCGGCTCGAGTGGCTCCGGTGCCCGTCAGTGGGCAGAGCGCACATCGCC
CACAGTCCCCGAGAAGTTGGGGGGAGGGGTCGGCAATTGAACCGGTGCCTAGAGAAGGTGGCGCGGGGTA
AACTGGGAAAGTGATGTCGTGTACTGGCTCCGCCTTTTTCCCGAGGGTGGGGGAGAACCGTATATAAGTG
CAGTAGTCGCCGTGAACGTTCTTTTTCGCAACGGGTTTGCCGCCAGAACACAGGTGTCGTGACGCGGGAT
CCGCCACCATGACCGAGTACAAGCCCACGGTGCGCCTCGCCACCCGCGACGACGTCCCCAGGGCCGTACG
CACCCTCGCCGCCGCGTTCGCCGACTACCCCGCCACGCGCCACACCGTCGATCCGGACCGCCACATCGAG
CGGGTCACCGAGCTGCAAGAACTCTTCCTCACGCGCGTCGGGCTCGACATCGGCAAGGTGTGGGTCGCGG
ACGACGGCGCCGCGGTGGCGGTCTGGACCACGCCGGAGAGCGTCGAAGCGGGGGCGGTGTTCGCCGAGAT
CGGCCCGCGCATGGCCGAGTTGAGCGGTTCCCGGCTGGCCGCGCAGCAACAGATGGAAGGCCTCCTGGCG
CCGCACCGGCCCAAGGAGCCCGCGTGGTTCCTGGCCACCGTCGGAGTCTCGCCCGACCACCAGGGCAAGG
GTCTGGGCAGCGCCGTCGTGCTCCCCGGAGTGGAGGCGGCCGAGCGCGCCGGGGTGCCCGCCTTCCTGGA
GACCTCCGCGCCCCGCAACCTCCCCTTCTACGAGCGGCTCGGCTTCACCGTCACCGCCGACGTCGAGGTG
CCCGAAGGACCGCGCACCTGGTGCATGACCCGCAAGCCCGGTGCCTGAACGCGTTAAGTCGACAATCAAC
CTCTGGATTACAAAATTTGTGAAAGATTGACTGGTATTCTTAACTATGTTGCTCCTTTTACGCTATGTGG
ATACGCTGCTTTAATGCCTTTGTATCATGCTATTGCTTCCCGTATGGCTTTCATTTTCTCCTCCTTGTAT
AAATCCTGGTTGCTGTCTCTTTATGAGGAGTTGTGGCCCGTTGTCAGGCAACGTGGCGTGGTGTGCACTG
TGTTTGCTGACGCAACCCCCACTGGTTGGGGCATTGCCACCACCTGTCAGCTCCTTTCCGGGACTTTCGC
TTTCCCCCTCCCTATTGCCACGGCGGAACTCATCGCCGCCTGCCTTGCCCGCTGCTGGACAGGGGCTCGG
CTGTTGGGCACTGACAATTCCGTGGTGTTGTCGGGGAAATCATCGTCCTTTCCTTGGCTGCTCGCCTGTG
TTGCCACCTGGATTCTGCGCGGGACGTCCTTCTGCTACGTCCCTTCGGCCCTCAATCCAGCGGACCTTCC
TTCCCGCGGCCTGCTGCCGGCTCTGCGGCCTCTTCCGCGTCTTCGCCTTCGCCCTCAGACGAGTCGGATC
TCCCTTTGGGCCGCCTCCCCGCGTCGACTTTAAGACCAATGACTTACAAGGCAGCTGTAGATCTTAGCCA
CTTTTTAAAAGAAAAGGGGGGACTGGAAGGGCTAATTCACTCCCAACGAAGACAAGATCTGCTTTTTGCT
TGTACTGGGTCTCTCTGGTTAGACCAGATCTGAGCCTGGGAGCTCTCTGGCTAACTAGGGAACCCACTGC
TTAAGCCTCAATAAAGCTTGCCTTGAGTGCTTCAAGTAGTGTGTGCCCGTCTGTTGTGTGACTCTGGTAA
CTAGAGATCCCTCAGACCCTTTTAGTCAGTGTGGAAAATCTCTAGCAGTACGTATAGTAGTTCATGTCAT
CTTATTATTCAGTATTTATAACTTGCAAAGAAATGAATATCAGAGAGTGAGAGGAACTTGTTTATTGCAG
CTTATAATGGTTACAAATAAAGCAATAGCATCACAAATTTCACAAATAAAGCATTTTTTTCACTGCATTC
TAGTTGTGGTTTGTCCAAACTCATCAATGTATCTTATCATGTCTGGCTCTAGCTATCCCGCCCCTAACTC
CGCCCATCCCGCCCCTAACTCCGCCCAGTTCCGCCCATTCTCCGCCCCATGGCTGACTAATTTTTTTTAT
TTATGCAGAGGCCGAGGCCGCCTCGGCCTCTGAGCTATTCCAGAAGTAGTGAGGAGGCTTTTTTGGAGGC
CTAGGGACGTACCCAATTCGCCCTATAGTGAGTCGTATTACGCGCGCTCACTGGCCGTCGTTTTACAACG
TCGTGACTGGGAAAACCCTGGCGTTACCCAACTTAATCGCCTTGCAGCACATCCCCCTTTCGCCAGCTGG
CGTAATAGCGAAGAGGCCCGCACCGATCGCCCTTCCCAACAGTTGCGCAGCCTGAATGGCGAATGGG
[124 nt withheld, positions 4898-5021]
C
[91 nt withheld, positions 5023-5113]
A
[49 nt withheld, positions 5115-5163]
CCTTTGACGTTGGAGTCCACGTTCTTT
[37 nt withheld, positions 5191-5227]
ACCCTATCTCGGTCTATTCTTTTGATTTATAAGGGATTTTGCCGATTTCGGCCTATTGGTTAAAAAATGA
GCTGATTTAACAAAAATTTAACGCGAATTTTAACAAAATATTAACGCTTACAATTTAGGTGGCACTTTTC
GGGGAAATGTGCGCGGAACCCCTATTTGTTTATTTTTCTAAATACATTCAAATATGTATCCGCTCATGAG
ACAATAACCCTGATAAATGCTTCAATAATATTGAAAAAGGAAGAGTATGAGTATTCAACATTTCCGTGTC
GCCCTTATTCCCTTTTTTGCGGCATTTTGCCTTCCTGTTTTTGCTCACCCAGAAACGCTGGTGAAAGTAA
AAGATGCTGAAGATCAGTTGGGTGCACGAGTGGGTTACATCGAACTGGATCTCAACAGCGGTAAGATCCT
TGAGAGTTTTCGCCCCGAAGAACGTTTTCCAATGATGAGCACTTTTAAAGTTCTGCTATGTGGCGCGGTA
TTATCCCGTATTGACGCCGGGCAAGAGCAACTCGGTCGCCGCATACACTATTCTCAGAATGACTTGGTTG
AGTACTCACCAGTCACAGAAAAGCATCTTACGGATGGCATGACAGTAAGAGAATTATGCAGTGCTGCCAT
AACCATGAGTGATAACACTGCGGCCAACTTACTTCTGACAACGATCGGAGGACCGAAGGAGCTAACCGCT
TTTTTGCACAACATGGGGGATCATGTAACTCGCCTTGATCGTTGGGAACCGGAGCTGAATGAAGCCATAC
CAAACGACGAGCGTGACACCACGATGCCTGTAGCAATGGCAACAACGTTGCGCAAACTATTAACTGGCGA
ACTACTTACTCTAGCTTCCCGGCAACAATTAATAGACTGGATGGAGGCGGATAAAGTTGCAGGACCACTT
CTGCGCTCGGCCCTTCCGGCTGGCTGGTTTATTGCTGATAAATCTGGAGCCGGTGAGCGTGGGTCTCGCG
GTATCATTGCAGCACTGGGGCCAGATGGTAAGCCCTCCCGTATCGTAGTTATCTACACGACGGGGAGTCA
GGCAACTATGGATGAACGAAATAGACAGATCGCTGAGATAGGTGCCTCACTGATTAAGCATTGGTAACTG
TCAGACCAAGTTTACTCATATATACTTTAGATTGATTTAAAACTTCATTTTTAATTTAAAAGGATCTAGG
TGAAGATCCTTTTTGATAATCTCATGACCAAAATCCCTTAACGTGAGTTTTCGTTCCACTGAGCGTCAGA
CCCCGTAGAAAAGATCAAAGGATCTTCTTGAGATCCTTTTTTTCTGCGCGTAATCTGCTGCTTGCAAACA
AAAAAACCACCGCTACCAGCGGTGGTTTGTTTGCCGGATCAAGAGCTACCAACTCTTTTTCCGAAGGTAA
CTGGCTTCAGCAGAGCGCAGATACCAAATACTGTTCTTCTAGTGTAGCCGTAGTTAGGCCACCACTTCAA
GAACTCTGTAGCACCGCCTACATACCTCGCTCTGCTAATCCTGTTACCAGTGGCTGCTGCCAGTGGCGAT
AAGTCGTGTCTTACCGGGTTGGACTCAAGACGATAGTTACCGGATAAGGCGCAGCGGTCGGGCTGAACGG
GGGGTTCGTGCACACAGCCCAGCTTGGAGCGAACGACCTACACCGAACTGAGATACCTACAGCGTGAGCT
ATGAGAAAGCGCCACGCTTCCCGAAGGGAGAAAGGCGGACAGGTATCCGGTAAGCGGCAGGGTCGGAACA
GGAGAGCGCACGAGGGAGCTTCCAGGGGGAAACGCCTGGTATCTTTATAGTCCTGTCGGGTTTCGCCACC
TCTGACTTGAGCGTCGATTTTTGTGATGCTCGTCAGGGGGGCGGAGCCTATGGAAAAACGCCAGCAACGC
GGCCTTTTTACGGTTCCTGGCCTTTTGCTGGCCTTTTGCTCACATGTTCTTTCCTGCGTTATCCCCTGAT
TCTGTGGATAACCGTATTACCGCCTTTGAGTGAGCTGATACCGCTCGCCGCAGCCGAACGACCGAGCGCA
GCGAGTCAGTGAGCGAGGAAGCGGAAGAGCGCCCAATACGCAAAC
Features (pLannotate 1.2.2; 27 found; start..end, strand, type, name):
     89..110     +  protein_bind   CAP binding site: CAP binding activates transcription in the presence of cAMP. E. coli catabolite activator protein
    125..155     +  promoter       lac promoter: promoter for the E. coli lac operon
    163..179     +  protein_bind   lac operator: The lac repressor binds to the lac operator to inhibit transcription in E. coli. This inhibition can be relieved by adding lactose or isopropyl-β-D-thiogalactopyranoside (IPTG). lac repressor encoded by lacI
    224..242     +  promoter       T3 promoter: promoter for bacteriophage T3 RNA polymerase
    270..496     +  promoter       RSV promoter: Rous sarcoma virus enhancer/promoter
    497..677     +  LTR            5' LTR (truncated): truncated 5' long terminal repeat (LTR) from HIV-1
    724..849     +  misc_feature   HIV-1 Ψ: packaging signal of human immunodeficiency virus type 1
    833..1196    +  CDS            HIV-1 gag (fragment): gag protein from human immunodeficiency virus 1; gag
   1342..1575    +  misc_feature   RRE: The Rev response element (RRE) of HIV-1 allows for Rev-dependent mRNA export from the nucleus to the cytoplasm.
   1952..1978    +  CDS            Rev (fragment): human immunodeficiency virus 1 (HIV-1) Rev protein; rev; enhances nuclear export of unspliced and incompletely spliced viral mRNAs
   1982..2222    +  promoter       U6 promoter: RNA polymerase III promoter for human U6 snRNA
   2270..2337    +  misc_RNA       tracrRNA (fragment): trans-activating CRISPR RNA for the Streptococcus pyogenes CRISPR/Cas9 system
   2386..2503    +  misc_feature   cPPT/CTS: central polypurine tract and central termination sequence of HIV-1
   2572..2783    +  promoter       EF-1α core promoter: core promoter for human elongation factor EF-1α
   2809..3408    +  CDS            PuroR (fragment): puromycin N-acetyltransferase; pac from Streptomyces; confers resistance to puromycin
   3424..4012    +  misc_feature   WPRE: woodchuck hepatitis virus posttranscriptional regulatory element
   4063..4082    +  misc_feature   cPPT/CTS (fragment): central polypurine tract and central termination sequence of HIV-1
   4084..4317    +  LTR            3' LTR (ΔU3): self-inactivating 3' long terminal repeat (LTR) from HIV-1
   4395..4516    +  polyA_signal   SV40 poly(A) signal: SV40 polyadenylation signal
   4556..4691    +  rep_origin     SV40 ori: SV40 origin of replication
   4712..4730    -  promoter       T7 promoter: promoter for bacteriophage T7 RNA polymerase
   4738..4893    +  CDS            lacZα (fragment): LacZα fragment of β-galactosidase; lacZ fragment
   4898..5326    +  rep_origin     f1 ori (sequence partly withheld): f1 bacteriophage origin of replication; arrow indicates direction of (+) strand synthesis
   5379..5483    +  promoter       AmpR promoter: bla
   5484..6344    +  CDS            AmpR: β-lactamase; bla; confers resistance to ampicillin, carbenicillin, and related antibiotics
   6515..7103    +  rep_origin     ori: high-copy-number ColE1/pMB1/pBR322/pUC origin of replication
   7286..76      +  CDS            lacI (fragment) (across the origin): lac repressor; lacI; The lac repressor binds to the lac operator to inhibit transcription in E. coli. This inhibition can be relieved by adding lactose or isopropyl-β-D-thiogalactopyranoside (IPTG).
