[The description below was written by a language model from this plasmid's Addgene catalogue record and pLannotate feature annotations shown in this document.]
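Description:
CBX1 A3.5 gRNA is a third-generation lentiviral CRISPR guide plasmid built on the pLenti-sgRNA backbone and designed to target human CBX1. It is propagated in E. coli through a high-copy ColE1/pUC-type origin with ampicillin selection (AmpR, β-lactamase). The backbone also retains an f1 origin, an SV40 origin and remnants of a lac/lacZα cloning region flanked by T3 and T7 promoters. The catalogue lists the empty backbone as 9,151 bp, whereas the full sequence record is 7,302 nt. This would be consistent with loss of a stuffer fragment when the guide was cloned in, though the record does not say so.

The viral cassette starts with an RSV promoter fused to a truncated HIV-1 5' LTR, which makes genomic RNA production Tat-independent. This is followed by the Ψ packaging signal with a partial gag sequence, and then the Rev response element for nuclear export of the unspliced transcript. A human U6 RNA polymerase III promoter drives the CBX1 spacer joined to the S. pyogenes guide scaffold (annotated as a tracrRNA fragment). The spacer oligos were inserted at BsmBI sites that were destroyed during cloning. Downstream, a cPPT/CTS element precedes an EF-1α core promoter driving puromycin N-acetyltransferase, which allows selection of transduced mammalian cells. A WPRE then enhances transcript expression, and a self-inactivating ΔU3 3' LTR and SV40 polyadenylation signal close the unit.

The plasmid carries no Cas9, so the nuclease must be supplied separately in the target cells. It belongs to a guide series used for large-scale Cas9 knockout analysis of cell-cycle genes in human cell lines.
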