Addgene plasmid #90566: CBX1 A3.5 gRNA
Purpose: 3rd generation lentiviral gRNA plasmid targeting human CBX1
Depositing lab: Iain Cheeseman. Depositing organization: Whitehead Institute for Biomedical Research. Publication: Large-Scale Analysis of CRISPR/Cas9 Cell-Cycle Knockouts Reveals the Diversity of p53-Dependent Responses to Cell-Cycle Defects. McKinley KL, Cheeseman IM. Dev Cell. 2017 Feb 27;40(4):405-420.e2. doi: 10.1016/j.devcel.2017.01.012. Epub 2017 Feb 16. PubMed 28216383.
Backbone
  Vector backbone: pLenti-sgRNA
  Backbone manufacturer: Eric Lander & David Sabatini labs (Addgene plasmid #71409)
  Backbone size w/o insert (bp): 9151
  Vector type: Lentiviral, CRISPR
  Selectable markers: Puromycin
Growth in bacteria
  Bacterial resistance: Ampicillin, 100 μg/mL
  Growth temperature: 37°C
  Growth strain: NEB Stable
  Copy number: Unknown
Gene/Insert
  Gene/Insert name: CBX1 (Guide Designation A3.5) (alt name: pKMKO series)
  gRNA/shRNA sequence: CACCgAAAAGTTCTCGACCGTCGAG
  Species: H. sapiens (human)
  Promoter: U6
  Cloning method: Restriction Enzyme; 5′ cloning site BsmBI (destroyed during cloning); 3′ cloning site BsmBI (destroyed during cloning)
  Sequencing primers: 5′ hU6-F (5'-GAGGGCCTATTTCCCATGATT-3'); 3′ EF1a-R (5'-CACGGCGACTACTGCACTTA-3')
Terms and licenses: Academic/Nonprofit Terms; Industry Terms: Not Available to Industry
Depositor comments: Please note that gRNA target sequence listed is not strictly the 20nt spacer sequence, but also contains the 5' BsmBI overhang. For more information about knockout human cell lines generated using this plasmid, please see http://cellcycleknockouts.wi.mit.edu/ .
How to cite: CBX1 A3.5 gRNA was a gift from Iain Cheeseman (Addgene plasmid # 90566 ; http://n2t.net/addgene:90566 ; RRID:Addgene_90566)
